>Addgene plasmid #125490 | lentiSAMv2 CRY2-TSS-guide2 | addgene full sequence | sequence record 251532 | Addgene NGS Result
GTTTTAGAGCTAGGCCAACATGAGGATCACCCATGTCTGCAGGGCCTAGCAAGTTAAAATAAGGCTAGTC
CGTTATCAACTTGGCCAACATGAGGATCACCCATGTCTGCAGGGCCAAGTGGCACCGAGTCGGTGCTTTT
TTTGGATCCTAGGTCTTGAAAGGAGTGGGAATTGGCTCCGGTGCCCGTCAGTGGGCAGAGCGCACATCGC
CCACAGTCCCCGAGAAGTTGGGGGGAGGGGTCGGCAATTGATCCGGTGCCTAGAGAAGGTGGCGCGGGGT
AAACTGGGAAAGTGATGTCGTGTACTGGCTCCGCCTTTTTCCCGAGGGTGGGGGAGAACCGTATATAAGT
GCAGTAGTCGCCGTGAACGTTCTTTTTCGCAACGGGTTTGCCGCCAGAACACAGGCGTACGGCCACCATG
AAAAGGCCGGCGGCCACGAAAAAGGCCGGCCAGGCAAAAAAGAAAAAGGACAAGAAGTACAGCATCGGCC
TGGCCATCGGCACCAACTCTGTGGGCTGGGCCGTGATCACCGACGAGTACAAGGTGCCCAGCAAGAAATT
CAAGGTGCTGGGCAACACCGACCGGCACAGCATCAAGAAGAACCTGATCGGAGCCCTGCTGTTCGACAGC
GGCGAAACAGCCGAGGCCACCCGGCTGAAGAGAACCGCCAGAAGAAGATACACCAGACGGAAGAACCGGA
TCTGCTATCTGCAAGAGATCTTCAGCAACGAGATGGCCAAGGTGGACGACAGCTTCTTCCACAGACTGGA
AGAGTCCTTCCTGGTGGAAGAGGATAAGAAGCACGAGCGGCACCCCATCTTCGGCAACATCGTGGACGAG
GTGGCCTACCACGAGAAGTACCCCACCATCTACCACCTGAGAAAGAAACTGGTGGACAGCACCGACAAGG
CCGACCTGCGGCTGATCTATCTGGCCCTGGCCCACATGATCAAGTTCCGGGGCCACTTCCTGATCGAGGG
CGACCTGAACCCCGACAACAGCGACGTGGACAAGCTGTTCATCCAGCTGGTGCAGACCTACAACCAGCTG
TTCGAGGAAAACCCCATCAACGCCAGCGGCGTGGACGCCAAGGCCATCCTGTCTGCCAGACTGAGCAAGA
GCAGACGGCTGGAAAATCTGATCGCCCAGCTGCCCGGCGAGAAGAAGAATGGCCTGTTCGGCAACCTGAT
TGCCCTGAGCCTGGGCCTGACCCCCAACTTCAAGAGCAACTTCGACCTGGCCGAGGATGCCAAACTGCAG
CTGAGCAAGGACACCTACGACGACGACCTGGACAACCTGCTGGCCCAGATCGGCGACCAGTACGCCGACC
TGTTTCTGGCCGCCAAGAACCTGTCCGACGCCATCCTGCTGAGCGACATCCTGAGAGTGAACACCGAGAT
CACCAAGGCCCCCCTGAGCGCCTCTATGATCAAGAGATACGACGAGCACCACCAGGACCTGACCCTGCTG
AAAGCTCTCGTGCGGCAGCAGCTGCCTGAGAAGTACAAAGAGATTTTCTTCGACCAGAGCAAGAACGGCT
ACGCCGGCTACATTGACGGCGGAGCCAGCCAGGAAGAGTTCTACAAGTTCATCAAGCCCATCCTGGAAAA
GATGGACGGCACCGAGGAACTGCTCGTGAAGCTGAACAGAGAGGACCTGCTGCGGAAGCAGCGGACCTTC
GACAACGGCAGCATCCCCCACCAGATCCACCTGGGAGAGCTGCACGCCATTCTGCGGCGGCAGGAAGATT
TTTACCCATTCCTGAAGGACAACCGGGAAAAGATCGAGAAGATCCTGACCTTCCGCATCCCCTACTACGT
GGGCCCTCTGGCCAGGGGAAACAGCAGATTCGCCTGGATGACCAGAAAGAGCGAGGAAACCATCACCCCC
TGGAACTTCGAGGAAGTGGTGGACAAGGGCGCTTCCGCCCAGAGCTTCATCGAGCGGATGACCAACTTCG
ATAAGAACCTGCCCAACGAGAAGGTGCTGCCCAAGCACAGCCTGCTGTACGAGTACTTCACCGTGTATAA
CGAGCTGACCAAAGTGAAATACGTGACCGAGGGAATGAGAAAGCCCGCCTTCCTGAGCGGCGAGCAGAAA
AAGGCCATCGTGGACCTGCTGTTCAAGACCAACCGGAAAGTGACCGTGAAGCAGCTGAAAGAGGACTACT
TCAAGAAAATCGAGTGCTTCGACTCCGTGGAAATCTCCGGCGTGGAAGATCGGTTCAACGCCTCCCTGGG
CACATACCACGATCTGCTGAAAATTATCAAGGACAAGGACTTCCTGGACAATGAGGAAAACGAGGACATT
CTGGAAGATATCGTGCTGACCCTGACACTGTTTGAGGACAGAGAGATGATCGAGGAACGGCTGAAAACCT
ATGCCCACCTGTTCGACGACAAAGTGATGAAGCAGCTGAAGCGGCGGAGATACACCGGCTGGGGCAGGCT
GAGCCGGAAGCTGATCAACGGCATCCGGGACAAGCAGTCCGGCAAGACAATCCTGGATTTCCTGAAGTCC
GACGGCTTCGCCAACAGAAACTTCATGCAGCTGATCCACGACGACAGCCTGACCTTTAAAGAGGACATCC
AGAAAGCCCAGGTGTCCGGCCAGGGCGATAGCCTGCACGAGCACATTGCCAATCTGGCCGGCAGCCCCGC
CATTAAGAAGGGCATCCTGCAGACAGTGAAGGTGGTGGACGAGCTCGTGAAAGTGATGGGCCGGCACAAG
CCCGAGAACATCGTGATCGAAATGGCCAGAGAGAACCAGACCACCCAGAAGGGACAGAAGAACAGCCGCG
AGAGAATGAAGCGGATCGAAGAGGGCATCAAAGAGCTGGGCAGCCAGATCCTGAAAGAACACCCCGTGGA
AAACACCCAGCTGCAGAACGAGAAGCTGTACCTGTACTACCTGCAGAATGGGCGGGATATGTACGTGGAC
CAGGAACTGGACATCAACCGGCTGTCCGACTACGATGTGGACCACATCGTGCCTCAGAGCTTTCTGAAGG
ACGACTCCATCGACAACAAGGTGCTGACCAGAAGCGACAAGGCCCGGGGCAAGAGCGACAACGTGCCCTC
CGAAGAGGTCGTGAAGAAGATGAAGAACTACTGGCGGCAGCTGCTGAACGCCAAGCTGATTACCCAGAGA
AAGTTCGACAATCTGACCAAGGCCGAGAGAGGCGGCCTGAGCGAACTGGATAAGGCCGGCTTCATCAAGA
GACAGCTGGTGGAAACCCGGCAGATCACAAAGCACGTGGCACAGATCCTGGACTCCCGGATGAACACTAA
GTACGACGAGAATGACAAGCTGATCCGGGAAGTGAAAGTGATCACCCTGAAGTCCAAGCTGGTGTCCGAT
TTCCGGAAGGATTTCCAGTTTTACAAAGTGCGCGAGATCAACAACTACCACCACGCCCACGACGCCTACC
TGAACGCCGTCGTGGGAACCGCCCTGATCAAAAAGTACCCTAAGCTGGAAAGCGAGTTCGTGTACGGCGA
CTACAAGGTGTACGACGTGCGGAAGATGATCGCCAAGAGCGAGCAGGAAATCGGCAAGGCTACCGCCAAG
TACTTCTTCTACAGCAACATCATGAACTTTTTCAAGACCGAGATTACCCTGGCCAACGGCGAGATCCGGA
AGCGGCCTCTGATCGAGACAAACGGCGAAACCGGGGAGATCGTGTGGGATAAGGGCCGGGATTTTGCCAC
CGTGCGGAAAGTGCTGAGCATGCCCCAAGTGAATATCGTGAAAAAGACCGAGGTGCAGACAGGCGGCTTC
AGCAAAGAGTCTATCCTGCCCAAGAGGAACAGCGATAAGCTGATCGCCAGAAAGAAGGACTGGGACCCTA
AGAAGTACGGCGGCTTCGACAGCCCCACCGTGGCCTATTCTGTGCTGGTGGTGGCCAAAGTGGAAAAGGG
CAAGTCCAAGAAACTGAAGAGTGTGAAAGAGCTGCTGGGGATCACCATCATGGAAAGAAGCAGCTTCGAG
AAGAATCCCATCGACTTTCTGGAAGCCAAGGGCTACAAAGAAGTGAAAAAGGACCTGATCATCAAGCTGC
CTAAGTACTCCCTGTTCGAGCTGGAAAACGGCCGGAAGAGAATGCTGGCCTCTGCCGGCGAACTGCAGAA
GGGAAACGAACTGGCCCTGCCCTCCAAATATGTGAACTTCCTGTACCTGGCCAGCCACTATGAGAAGCTG
AAGGGCTCCCCCGAGGATAATGAGCAGAAACAGCTGTTTGTGGAACAGCACAAGCACTACCTGGACGAGA
TCATCGAGCAGATCAGCGAGTTCTCCAAGAGAGTGATCCTGGCCGACGCTAATCTGGACAAAGTGCTGTC
CGCCTACAACAAGCACCGGGATAAGCCCATCAGAGAGCAGGCCGAGAATATCATCCACCTGTTTACCCTG
ACCAATCTGGGAGCCCCTGCCGCCTTCAAGTACTTTGACACCACCATCGACCGGAAGAGGTACACCAGCA
CCAAAGAGGTGCTGGACGCCACCCTGATCCACCAGAGCATCACCGGCCTGTACGAGACACGGATCGACCT
GTCTCAGCTGGGAGGCGACAGCGCTGGAGGAGGTGGAAGCGGAGGAGGAGGAAGCGGAGGAGGAGGTAGC
GGACCTAAGAAAAAGAGGAAGGTGGCGGCCGCTGGATCCGGACGGGCTGACGCATTGGACGATTTTGATC
TGGATATGCTGGGAAGTGACGCCCTCGATGATTTTGACCTTGACATGCTTGGTTCGGATGCCCTTGATGA
CTTTGACCTCGACATGCTCGGCAGTGACGCCCTTGATGATTTCGACCTGGACATGCTGATTAACTGTACA
GGCAGTGGAGAGGGCAGAGGAAGTCTGCTAACATGCGGTGACGTCGAGGAGAATCCTGGCCCAATGGCCA
AGCCTTTGTCTCAAGAAGAATCCACCCTCATTGAAAGAGCAACGGCTACAATCAACAGCATCCCCATCTC
TGAAGACTACAGCGTCGCCAGCGCAGCTCTCTCTAGCGACGGCCGCATCTTCACTGGTGTCAATGTATAT
CATTTTACTGGGGGACCTTGTGCAGAACTCGTGGTGCTGGGCACTGCTGCTGCTGCGGCAGCTGGCAACC
TGACTTGTATCGTCGCGATCGGAAATGAGAACAGGGGCATCTTGAGCCCCTGCGGACGGTGCCGACAGGT
GCTTCTCGATCTGCATCCTGGGATCAAAGCCATAGTGAAGGACAGTGATGGACAGCCGACGGCAGTTGGG
ATTCGTGAATTGCTGCCCTCTGGTTATGTGTGGGAGGGCTAAGAATTCGATATCAAGCTTATCGGTAATC
AACCTCTGGATTACAAAATTTGTGAAAGATTGACTGGTATTCTTAACTATGTTGCTCCTTTTACGCTATG
TGGATACGCTGCTTTAATGCCTTTGTATCATGCTATTGCTTCCCGTATGGCTTTCATTTTCTCCTCCTTG
TATAAATCCTGGTTGCTGTCTCTTTATGAGGAGTTGTGGCCCGTTGTCAGGCAACGTGGCGTGGTGTGCA
CTGTGTTTGCTGACGCAACCCCCACTGGTTGGGGCATTGCCACCACCTGTCAGCTCCTTTCCGGGACTTT
CGCTTTCCCCCTCCCTATTGCCACGGCGGAACTCATCGCCGCCTGCCTTGCCCGCTGCTGGACAGGGGCT
CGGCTGTTGGGCACTGACAATTCCGTGGTGTTGTCGGGGAAATCATCGTCCTTTCCTTGGCTGCTCGCCT
GTGTTGCCACCTGGATTCTGCGCGGGACGTCCTTCTGCTACGTCCCTTCGGCCCTCAATCCAGCGGACCT
TCCTTCCCGCGGCCTGCTGCCGGCTCTGCGGCCTCTTCCGCGTCTTCGCCTTCGCCCTCAGACGAGTCGG
ATCTCCCTTTGGGCCGCCTCCCCGCATCGATACCGTCGACCTCGAGACCTAGAAAAACATGGAGCAATCA
CAAGTAGCAATACAGCAGCTACCAATGCTGATTGTGCCTGGCTAGAAGCACAAGAGGAGGAGGAGGTGGG
TTTTCCAGTCACACCTCAGGTACCTTTAAGACCAATGACTTACAAGGCAGCTGTAGATCTTAGCCACTTT
TTAAAAGAAAAGGGGGGACTGGAAGGGCTAATTCACTCCCAACGAAGACAAGATATCCTTGATCTGTGGA
TCTACCACACACAAGGCTACTTCCCTGATTGGCAGAACTACACACCAGGGCCAGGGATCAGATATCCACT
GACCTTTGGATGGTGCTACAAGCTAGTACCAGTTGAGCAAGAGAAGGTAGAAGAAGCCAATGAAGGAGAG
AACACCCGCTTGTTACACCCTGTGAGCCTGCATGGGATGGATGACCCGGAGAGAGAAGTATTAGAGTGGA
GGTTTGACAGCCGCCTAGCATTTCATCACATGGCCCGAGAGCTGCATCCGGACTGTACTGGGTCTCTCTG
GTTAGACCAGATCTGAGCCTGGGAGCTCTCTGGCTAACTAGGGAACCCACTGCTTAAGCCTCAATAAAGC
TTGCCTTGAGTGCTTCAAGTAGTGTGTGCCCGTCTGTTGTGTGACTCTGGTAACTAGAGATCCCTCAGAC
CCTTTTAGTCAGTGTGGAAAATCTCTAGCAGGGCCCGTTTAAACCCGCTGATCAGCCTCGACTGTGCCTT
CTAGTTGCCAGCCATCTGTTGTTTGCCCCTCCCCCGTGCCTTCCTTGACCCTGGAAGGTGCCACTCCCAC
TGTCCTTTCCTAATAAAATGAGGAAATTGCATCGCATTGTCTGAGTAGGTGTCATTCTATTCTGGGGGGT
GGGGTGGGGCAGGACAGCAAGGGGGAGGATTGGGAAGACAATAGCAGGCATGCTGGGGATGCGGTGGGCT
CTATGGCTTCTGAGGCGGAAAGAACCAGCTGGGGCTCTAGGGGGTATCCCC
[124 nt withheld, positions 6912-7035]
C
[91 nt withheld, positions 7037-7127]
A
[49 nt withheld, positions 7129-7177]
CCTTTGACGTTGGAGTCCACGTTCTTT
[37 nt withheld, positions 7205-7241]
ACCCTATCTCGGTCTATTCTTTTGATTTATAAGGGATTTTGCCGATTTCGGCCTATTGGTTAAAAAATGA
GCTGATTTAACAAAAATTTAACGCGAATTAATTCTGTGGAATGTGTGTCAGTTAGGGTGTGGAAAGTCCC
CAGGCTCCCCAGCAGGCAGAAGTATGCAAAGCATGCATCTCAATTAGTCAGCAACCAGGTGTGGAAAGTC
CCCAGGCTCCCCAGCAGGCAGAAGTATGCAAAGCATGCATCTCAATTAGTCAGCAACCATAGTCCCGCCC
CTAACTCCGCCCATCCCGCCCCTAACTCCGCCCAGTTCCGCCCATTCTCCGCCCCATGGCTGACTAATTT
TTTTTATTTATGCAGAGGCCGAGGCCGCCTCTGCCTCTGAGCTATTCCAGAAGTAGTGAGGAGGCTTTTT
TGGAGGCCTAGGCTTTTGCAAAAAGCTCCCGGGAGCTTGTATATCCATTTTCGGATCTGATCAGCACGTG
TTGACAATTAATCATCGGCATAGTATATCGGCATAGTATAATACGACAAGGTGAGGAACTAAACCATGGC
CAAGTTGACCAGTGCCGTTCCGGTGCTCACCGCGCGCGACGTCGCCGGAGCGGTCGAGTTCTGGACCGAC
CGGCTCGGGTTCTCCCGGGACTTCGTGGAGGACGACTTCGCCGGTGTGGTCCGGGACGACGTGACCCTGT
TCATCAGCGCGGTCCAGGACCAGGTGGTGCCGGACAACACCCTGGCCTGGGTGTGGGTGCGCGGCCTGGA
CGAGCTGTACGCCGAGTGGTCGGAGGTCGTGTCCACGAACTTCCGGGACGCCTCCGGGCCGGCCATGACC
GAGATCGGCGAGCAGCCGTGGGGGCGGGAGTTCGCCCTGCGCGACCCGGCCGGCAACTGCGTGCACTTCG
TGGCCGAGGAGCAGGACTGACACGTGCTACGAGATTTCGATTCCACCGCCGCCTTCTATGAAAGGTTGGG
CTTCGGAATCGTTTTCCGGGACGCCGGCTGGATGATCCTCCAGCGCGGGGATCTCATGCTGGAGTTCTTC
GCCCACCCCAACTTGTTTATTGCAGCTTATAATGGTTACAAATAAAGCAATAGCATCACAAATTTCACAA
ATAAAGCATTTTTTTCACTGCATTCTAGTTGTGGTTTGTCCAAACTCATCAATGTATCTTATCATGTCTG
TATACCGTCGACCTCTAGCTAGAGCTTGGCGTAATCATGGTCATAGCTGTTTCCTGTGTGAAATTGTTAT
CCGCTCACAATTCCACACAACATACGAGCCGGAAGCATAAAGTGTAAAGCCTGGGGTGCCTAATGAGTGA
GCTAACTCACATTAATTGCGTTGCGCTCACTGCCCGCTTTCCAGTCGGGAAACCTGTCGTGCCAGCTGCA
TTAATGAATCGGCCAACGCGCGGGGAGAGGCGGTTTGCGTATTGGGCGCTCTTCCGCTTCCTCGCTCACT
GACTCGCTGCGCTCGGTCGTTCGGCTGCGGCGAGCGGTATCAGCTCACTCAAAGGCGGTAATACGGTTAT
CCACAGAATCAGGGGATAACGCAGGAAAGAACATGTGAGCAAAAGGCCAGCAAAAGGCCAGGAACCGTAA
AAAGGCCGCGTTGCTGGCGTTTTTCCATAGGCTCCGCCCCCCTGACGAGCATCACAAAAATCGACGCTCA
AGTCAGAGGTGGCGAAACCCGACAGGACTATAAAGATACCAGGCGTTTCCCCCTGGAAGCTCCCTCGTGC
GCTCTCCTGTTCCGACCCTGCCGCTTACCGGATACCTGTCCGCCTTTCTCCCTTCGGGAAGCGTGGCGCT
TTCTCATAGCTCACGCTGTAGGTATCTCAGTTCGGTGTAGGTCGTTCGCTCCAAGCTGGGCTGTGTGCAC
GAACCCCCCGTTCAGCCCGACCGCTGCGCCTTATCCGGTAACTATCGTCTTGAGTCCAACCCGGTAAGAC
ACGACTTATCGCCACTGGCAGCAGCCACTGGTAACAGGATTAGCAGAGCGAGGTATGTAGGCGGTGCTAC
AGAGTTCTTGAAGTGGTGGCCTAACTACGGCTACACTAGAAGAACAGTATTTGGTATCTGCGCTCTGCTG
AAGCCAGTTACCTTCGGAAAAAGAGTTGGTAGCTCTTGATCCGGCAAACAAACCACCGCTGGTAGCGGTG
GTTTTTTTGTTTGCAAGCAGCAGATTACGCGCAGAAAAAAAGGATCTCAAGAAGATCCTTTGATCTTTTC
TACGGGGTCTGACGCTCAGTGGAACGAAAACTCACGTTAAGGGATTTTGGTCATGAGATTATCAAAAAGG
ATCTTCACCTAGATCCTTTTAAATTAAAAATGAAGTTTTAAATCAATCTAAAGTATATATGAGTAAACTT
GGTCTGACAGTTACCAATGCTTAATCAGTGAGGCACCTATCTCAGCGATCTGTCTATTTCGTTCATCCAT
AGTTGCCTGACTCCCCGTCGTGTAGATAACTACGATACGGGAGGGCTTACCATCTGGCCCCAGTGCTGCA
ATGATACCGCGAGACCCACGCTCACCGGCTCCAGATTTATCAGCAATAAACCAGCCAGCCGGAAGGGCCG
AGCGCAGAAGTGGTCCTGCAACTTTATCCGCCTCCATCCAGTCTATTAATTGTTGCCGGGAAGCTAGAGT
AAGTAGTTCGCCAGTTAATAGTTTGCGCAACGTTGTTGCCATTGCTACAGGCATCGTGGTGTCACGCTCG
TCGTTTGGTATGGCTTCATTCAGCTCCGGTTCCCAACGATCAAGGCGAGTTACATGATCCCCCATGTTGT
GCAAAAAAGCGGTTAGCTCCTTCGGTCCTCCGATCGTTGTCAGAAGTAAGTTGGCCGCAGTGTTATCACT
CATGGTTATGGCAGCACTGCATAATTCTCTTACTGTCATGCCATCCGTAAGATGCTTTTCTGTGACTGGT
GAGTACTCAACCAAGTCATTCTGAGAATAGTGTATGCGGCGACCGAGTTGCTCTTGCCCGGCGTCAATAC
GGGATAATACCGCGCCACATAGCAGAACTTTAAAAGTGCTCATCATTGGAAAACGTTCTTCGGGGCGAAA
ACTCTCAAGGATCTTACCGCTGTTGAGATCCAGTTCGATGTAACCCACTCGTGCACCCAACTGATCTTCA
GCATCTTTTACTTTCACCAGCGTTTCTGGGTGAGCAAAAACAGGAAGGCAAAATGCCGCAAAAAAGGGAA
TAAGGGCGACACGGAAATGTTGAATACTCATACTCTTCCTTTTTCAATATTATTGAAGCATTTATCAGGG
TTATTGTCTCATGAGCGGATACATATTTGAATGTATTTAGAAAAATAAACAAATAGGGGTTCCGCGCACA
TTTCCCCGAAAAGTGCCACCTGACGTCGACGGATCGGGAGATCTCCCGATCCCCTATGGTGCACTCTCAG
TACAATCTGCTCTGATGCCGCATAGTTAAGCCAGTATCTGCTCCCTGCTTGTGTGTTGGAGGTCGCTGAG
TAGTGCGCGAGCAAAATTTAAGCTACAACAAGGCAAGGCTTGACCGACAATTGCATGAAGAATCTGCTTA
GGGTTAGGCGTTTTGCGCTGCTTCGCGATGTACGGGCCAGATATACGCGTTGACATTGATTATTGACTAG
TTATTAATAGTAATCAATTACGGGGTCATTAGTTCATAGCCCATATATGGAGTTCCGCGTTACATAACTT
ACGGTAAATGGCCCGCCTGGCTGACCGCCCAACGACCCCCGCCCATTGACGTCAATAATGACGTATGTTC
CCATAGTAACGCCAATAGGGACTTTCCATTGACGTCAATGGGTGGAGTATTTACGGTAAACTGCCCACTT
GGCAGTACATCAAGTGTATCATATGCCAAGTACGCCCCCTATTGACGTCAATGACGGTAAATGGCCCGCC
TGGCATTATGCCCAGTACATGACCTTATGGGACTTTCCTACTTGGCAGTACATCTACGTATTAGTCATCG
CTATTACCATGGTGATGCGGTTTTGGCAGTACATCAATGGGCGTGGATAGCGGTTTGACTCACGGGGATT
TCCAAGTCTCCACCCCATTGACGTCAATGGGAGTTTGTTTTGGCACCAAAATCAACGGGACTTTCCAAAA
TGTCGTAACAACTCCGCCCCATTGACGCAAATGGGCGGTAGGCGTGTACGGTGGGAGGTCTATATAAGCA
GCGCGTTTTGCCTGTACTGGGTCTCTCTGGTTAGACCAGATCTGAGCCTGGGAGCTCTCTGGCTAACTAG
GGAACCCACTGCTTAAGCCTCAATAAAGCTTGCCTTGAGTGCTTCAAGTAGTGTGTGCCCGTCTGTTGTG
TGACTCTGGTAACTAGAGATCCCTCAGACCCTTTTAGTCAGTGTGGAAAATCTCTAGCAGTGGCGCCCGA
ACAGGGACTTGAAAGCGAAAGGGAAACCAGAGGAGCTCTCTCGACGCAGGACTCGGCTTGCTGAAGCGCG
CACGGCAAGAGGCGAGGGGCGGCGACTGGTGAGTACGCCAAAAATTTTGACTAGCGGAGGCTAGAAGGAG
AGAGATGGGTGCGAGAGCGTCAGTATTAAGCGGGGGAGAATTAGATCGCGATGGGAAAAAATTCGGTTAA
GGCCAGGGGGAAAGAAAAAATATAAATTAAAACATATAGTATGGGCAAGCAGGGAGCTAGAACGATTCGC
AGTTAATCCTGGCCTGTTAGAAACATCAGAAGGCTGTAGACAAATACTGGGACAGCTACAACCATCCCTT
CAGACAGGATCAGAAGAACTTAGATCATTATATAATACAGTAGCAACCCTCTATTGTGTGCATCAAAGGA
TAGAGATAAAAGACACCAAGGAAGCTTTAGACAAGATAGAGGAAGAGCAAAACAAAAGTAAGACCACCGC
ACAGCAAGCGGCCGCTGATCTTCAGACCTGGAGGAGGAGATATGAGGGACAATTGGAGAAGTGAATTATA
TAAATATAAAGTAGTAAAAATTGAACCATTAGGAGTAGCACCCACCAAGGCAAAGAGAAGAGTGGTGCAG
AGAGAAAAAAGAGCAGTGGGAATAGGAGCTTTGTTCCTTGGGTTCTTGGGAGCAGCAGGAAGCACTATGG
GCGCAGCGTCAATGACGCTGACGGTACAGGCCAGACAATTATTGTCTGGTATAGTGCAGCAGCAGAACAA
TTTGCTGAGGGCTATTGAGGCGCAACAGCATCTGTTGCAACTCACAGTCTGGGGCATCAAGCAGCTCCAG
GCAAGAATCCTGGCTGTGGAAAGATACCTAAAGGATCAACAGCTCCTGGGGATTTGGGGTTGCTCTGGAA
AACTCATTTGCACCACTGCTGTGCCTTGGAATGCTAGTTGGAGTAATAAATCTCTGGAACAGATTTGGAA
TCACACGACCTGGATGGAGTGGGACAGAGAAATTAACAATTACACAAGCTTAATACACTCCTTAATTGAA
GAATCGCAAAACCAGCAAGAAAAGAATGAACAAGAATTATTGGAATTAGATAAATGGGCAAGTTTGTGGA
ATTGGTTTAACATAACAAATTGGCTGTGGTATATAAAATTATTCATAATGATAGTAGGAGGCTTGGTAGG
TTTAAGAATAGTTTTTGCTGTACTTTCTATAGTGAATAGAGTTAGGCAGGGATATTCACCATTATCGTTT
CAGACCCACCTCCCAACCCCGAGGGGACCCGACAGGCCCGAAGGAATAGAAGAAGAAGGTGGAGAGAGAG
ACAGAGACAGATCCATTCGATTAGTGAACGGATCGGCACTGCGTGCGCCAATTCTGCAGACAAATGGCAG
TATTCATCCACAATTTTAAAAGAAAAGGGGGGATTGGGGGGTACAGTGCAGGGGAAAGAATAGTAGACAT
AATAGCAACAGACATACAAACTAAAGAATTACAAAAACAAATTACAAAAATTCAAAATTTTCGGGTTTAT
TACAGGGACAGCAGAGATCCAGTTTGGTTAATTAGCTAGCGAGGGCCTATTTCCCATGATTCCTTCATAT
TTGCATATACGATACAAGGCTGTTAGAGAGATAATTGGAATTAATTTGACTGTAAACACAAAGATATTAG
TACAAAATACGTGACGTAGAAAGTAATAATTTCTTGGGTAGTTTGCAGTTTTAAAATTATGTTTTAAAAT
GGACTATCATATGCTTACCGTAACTTGAAAGTATTTCGATTTCTTGGCTTTATATATCTTGTGGAAAGGA
CGAAACACCGGGGCGGACCCACACATGGT
Features (pLannotate 1.2.2; 38 found; start..end, strand, type, name):
     18..36      +  misc_RNA       MS2 stem loop: stem loop that binds the bacteriophage MS2 coat protein
     47..83      +  misc_RNA       gRNA scaffold (fragment): guide RNA scaffold for the Streptococcus pyogenes CRISPR/Cas9 system
     88..106     +  misc_RNA       MS2 stem loop: stem loop that binds the bacteriophage MS2 coat protein
    117..136     +  misc_RNA       gRNA scaffold (fragment): guide RNA scaffold for the Streptococcus pyogenes CRISPR/Cas9 system
    149..167     +  CDS            small t antigen (fragment): SV40 (simian virus 40) small t antigen
    193..404     +  promoter       EF-1α core promoter: core promoter for human elongation factor EF-1α
    421..468     +  CDS            nucleoplasmin NLS: bipartite nuclear localization signal from nucleoplasmin
    468..4569    +  CDS            dCas9 (fragment): catalytically dead mutant of the Cas9 endonuclease from the Streptococcus pyogenes Type II CRISPR/Cas system RNA-guided DNA-binding protein that lacks endonuclease activity due to the D10A mutation in the RuvC catalytic domain and the N863A mutation in the HNH catalytic domain
   4894..5292    +  CDS            BSD: blasticidin S deaminase; Aspergillus terreus BSD; confers resistance to blasticidin
   5293..5314    +  misc_feature   MCS (fragment): pBluescript multiple cloning site
   5317..5905    +  misc_feature   WPRE: woodchuck hepatitis virus posttranscriptional regulatory element
   5842..6423    +  CDS            nef (fragment): NEF_HV1H2 - Experimental evidence at protein level: Swiss-Prot protein existence level 1. Extracellular Nef protein targets CD4(+) T-lymphocytes for apoptosis by interacting with CXCR4 surface receptors. From Human immunodeficiency virus type 1 group M subtype B (isolate HXB2) (HIV-1).
   6430..6610    +  LTR            5' LTR (truncated): truncated 5' long terminal repeat (LTR) from HIV-1
   6642..6866    +  polyA_signal   bGH poly(A) signal: bovine growth hormone polyadenylation signal
   6870..6891    +  promoter       SV40 promoter (fragment): SV40 enhancer and early promoter
   6912..7340    +  rep_origin     f1 ori (sequence partly withheld): f1 bacteriophage origin of replication; arrow indicates direction of (+) strand synthesis
   7354..7683    +  promoter       SV40 promoter: SV40 enhancer and early promoter
   7731..7778    +  promoter       EM7 promoter: synthetic bacterial promoter&nbsp
   7797..8171    +  CDS            BleoR: antibiotic-binding protein; Sh ble from Streptoalloteichus hindustanus; confers resistance to bleomycin, phleomycin, and Zeocin™
   8181..8306    +  CDS            ble (fragment): BLE_KLEPN - Experimental evidence at protein level: Swiss-Prot protein existence level 1. Binding protein with a strong affinity to the bleomycin family of antibiotics. Binds to CL990; an antimitotic-antibiotic compound. From Klebsiella pneumoniae.
   8301..8422    +  polyA_signal   SV40 poly(A) signal: SV40 polyadenylation signal
   8493..8515    -  protein_bind   lac operator (fragment): The lac repressor binds to the lac operator to inhibit transcription in E. coli. This inhibition can be relieved by adding lactose or isopropyl-β-D-thiogalactopyranoside (IPTG). lac repressor encoded by lacI
   8519..8549    -  promoter       lac promoter: promoter for the E. coli lac operon
   8564..8585    -  protein_bind   CAP binding site: CAP binding activates transcription in the presence of cAMP. E. coli catabolite activator protein
   8598..8690    -  CDS            lacI (fragment): lac repressor; lacI; The lac repressor binds to the lac operator to inhibit transcription in E. coli. This inhibition can be relieved by adding lactose or isopropyl-β-D-thiogalactopyranoside (IPTG).
   8873..9461    -  rep_origin     ori: high-copy-number ColE1/pMB1/pBR322/pUC origin of replication
   9632..10492   -  CDS            AmpR: β-lactamase; bla; confers resistance to ampicillin, carbenicillin, and related antibiotics
  10493..10597   -  promoter       AmpR promoter: bla
  10656..10708   -  misc_feature   bom (fragment): basis of mobility region from pBR322
  10863..11242   +  enhancer       CMV enhancer: human cytomegalovirus immediate early enhancer
  11243..11442   +  promoter       CMV promoter: human cytomegalovirus (CMV) immediate early promoter
  11460..11640   +  LTR            5' LTR (truncated): truncated 5' long terminal repeat (LTR) from HIV-1
  11687..11812   +  misc_feature   HIV-1 Ψ: packaging signal of human immunodeficiency virus type 1
  11796..12159   +  CDS            HIV-1 gag (fragment): gag protein from human immunodeficiency virus 1; gag
  12305..12538   +  misc_feature   RRE: The Rev response element (RRE) of HIV-1 allows for Rev-dependent mRNA export from the nucleus to the cytoplasm.
  12915..13015   +  CDS            Rev (fragment): human immunodeficiency virus 1 (HIV-1) Rev protein; rev; enhances nuclear export of unspliced and incompletely spliced viral mRNAs
  13065..13182   +  misc_feature   cPPT/CTS: central polypurine tract and central termination sequence of HIV-1
  13232..13472   +  promoter       U6 promoter: RNA polymerase III promoter for human U6 snRNA
