[The description below was written by a language model from this plasmid's Addgene catalogue record and pLannotate feature annotations shown in this document.]
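Description:
lentiSAMv2 CRY2-TSS-guide2 is a lentiviral CRISPR activation (CRISPRa) plasmid built on the lentiSAMv2 backbone and carrying a single guide RNA directed, as the name indicates, at the transcription start site region of human CRY2. It is propagated in E. coli through a high-copy pUC-type origin with ampicillin resistance. The record lists Stbl3 as the growth strain, a common choice for repeat-containing lentiviral plasmids. An f1 origin and an SV40/EM7-driven bleomycin/Zeocin resistance cassette are also annotated in the backbone, outside the viral transfer region.

The transfer cassette runs from a CMV enhancer/promoter fused to a truncated HIV-1 5' LTR, through the Ψ packaging signal, RRE and cPPT/CTS, to a WPRE and a 3' truncated LTR followed by a bGH polyadenylation signal. Within it, a human U6 promoter drives the CRY2 guide, which is fused to an S. pyogenes scaffold containing two MS2 stem loops. These hairpins bind MS2 coat protein, so MS2-fused activator domains supplied from a separate construct can be recruited, as in the synergistic activation mediator design. Downstream, an EF-1α core promoter expresses catalytically dead Cas9 (D10A/N863A) with a nucleoplasmin NLS. According to the catalogue entry, dCas9 is fused to VP64 and linked by a 2A peptide to blasticidin S deaminase. The feature table does not annotate VP64 or the 2A separately, but an unannotated gap lies between dCas9 and the BSD coding sequence.

Transduced mammalian cells are selected with blasticidin, and the construct is intended for transcriptional upregulation of endogenous CRY2. It was deposited with a study of pancreatic islet chromatin architecture and type 2 diabetes genetics.
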