Addgene plasmid #125490: lentiSAMv2 CRY2-TSS-guide2
Purpose: CRISPR-mediated activation of CRY2. Catalytically inactive Cas9 from S. pyogenes and VP64 with 2A-BlastR.
Depositing lab: Jorge Ferrer. Depositing organization: Imperial College London. Publication: Human pancreatic islet three-dimensional chromatin architecture provides insights into the genetics of type 2 diabetes. Miguel-Escalada I, Bonas-Guarch S, Cebola I, Ponsa-Cobas J, Mendieta-Esteban J, Atla G, Javierre BM, Rolando DMY, Farabella I, Morgan CC, Garcia-Hurtado J, Beucher A, Moran I, Pasquali L, Ramos-Rodriguez M, Appel EVR, Linneberg A, Gjesing AP, Witte DR, Pedersen O, Grarup N, Ravassard P, Torrents D, Mercader JM, Piemonti L, Berney T, de Koning EJP, Kerr-Conte J, Pattou F, Fedko IO, Groop L, Prokopenko I, Hansen T, Marti-Renom MA, Fraser P, Ferrer J. Nat Genet. 2019 Jun 28. pii: 10.1038/s41588-019-0457-0. doi: 10.1038/s41588-019-0457-0. PubMed 31253982.
Backbone
  Vector backbone: lentiSAMv2
  Backbone manufacturer: Feng Zhang (Addgene #75112)
  Vector type: Mammalian Expression, Lentiviral, CRISPR
  Selectable markers: Blasticidin
Growth in bacteria
  Bacterial resistance: Ampicillin, 100 μg/mL
  Growth temperature: 37°C
  Growth strain: Stbl3
  Copy number: High Copy
Gene/Insert
  Gene/Insert name: dCas9-VP64-2A-BlastR
  gRNA/shRNA sequence: GGGCGGACCCACACATGGT
  Species: H. sapiens (human)
  Promoter: EF1a core and U6
  Cloning method: Restriction Enzyme; 5′ cloning site Unknown (destroyed during cloning); 3′ cloning site Unknown (destroyed during cloning)
  Sequencing primers: 5′ GATCCGCCACCATGGATGC
Terms and licenses: Academic/Nonprofit Terms; Industry Terms: Not Available to Industry
How to cite: lentiSAMv2 CRY2-TSS-guide2 was a gift from Jorge Ferrer (Addgene plasmid # 125490 ; http://n2t.net/addgene:125490 ; RRID:Addgene_125490)
