>Addgene plasmid #125490 | lentiSAMv2 CRY2-TSS-guide2 | depositor partial sequence | sequence record 240158 | Guide RNA, MS2 stem loops
TNNNANNNNNTNTGNAANGACGAAACACCGGGGCGGACCCACACATGGTGTTTTAGAGCTAGGCCAACAT
GAGGATCACCCATGTCTGCAGGGCCTAGCAAGTTAAAATAAGGCTAGTCCGTTATCAACTTGGCCAACAT
GAGGATCACCCATGTCTGCAGGGCCAAGTGGCACCGAGTCGGTGCTTTTTTTGGATCCTAGGTCTTGAAA
GGAGTGGGAATTGGCTCCGGTGCCCGTCAGTGGGCAGAGCGCACATCGCCCACAGTCCCCGAGAAGTTGG
GGGGAGGGGTCGGCAATTGATCCGGTGCCTAGAGAAGGTGGCGCGGGGTAAACTGGGAAAGTGATGTCGT
GTACTGGCTCCGCCTTTTTCCCGAGGGTGGGGGAGAACCGTATATAAGTGCAGTAGTCGCCGTGAACGTT
CTTTTTCGCAACGGGTTTGCCGCCAGAACACAGGCGTACGGCCACCATGAAAAGGCCGGCGGCCACGAAA
AAGGCCGGCCAGGCAAAAAAGAAAAAGGACAAGAAGTACAGCATCGGCCTGGCCATCGGCACCAACTCTG
TGGGCTGGGCCGAGATCACCGACGAGTACAAGGTGCCCAGCAAGAAATTCAAGGTGCTGGGCAACACCGA
CCGGCACAGCATCAAGAAGAACCTGATCGGAGNNNNGCTGTTCCGACAGNCGGCGAAACANCCGAAGGCC
ACCCGGCTGAANAGAACCGCCCGAAGANAATACGCCAGAACNNANNANNCGGGATCTGGCTNNNTGGCAG
CAGATCGTCCNNCAACGAAGATGGTCGANNGTGGGACGAAGAGCTTTCNNTCCACATAACTGGGAAGGAG
TCCTTTCCTGGGTGGAAAGATGGATAAGNAAGC
